Addgene plasmid #247450: PB-EF1-H4-HaloTag-IRES-Neo
Purpose: Expresses wild-type H4-Halo under EF1 promoter and can be randomly integrated by PiggyBac transposase
Depositing lab: Kazuhiro Maeshima. Depositing organization: National Institute of Genetics. Publication: Behaviors of nucleosomes with mutant histone H4s in euchromatic domains of living human cells. Semeigazin A, Iida S, Minami K, Tamura S, Ide S, Higashi K, Toyoda A, Kurokawa K, Maeshima K. Histochem Cell Biol. 2024 Jul;162(1-2):23-40. doi: 10.1007/s00418-024-02293-x. Epub 2024 May 14. PubMed 38743310.
Backbone
  Vector backbone: pPB-PGKNeo
  Backbone manufacturer: Junji Takeda lab
  Vector type: Mammalian Expression
  Selectable markers: Neomycin (select with G418) ; Kanamycin
Growth in bacteria
  Bacterial resistance: Ampicillin, 100 μg/mL
  Growth temperature: 37°C
  Growth strain: DH5alpha
  Copy number: High Copy
Gene/Insert
  Gene/Insert name: H4 (H4C1)
  Species: H. sapiens (human)
  Insert size (bp): 1263
  Entrez Gene: H4C1 (a.k.a. H4-16, H4C11, H4C12, H4C13, H4C14, H4C15, H4C16, H4C2, H4C3, H4C4, H4C5, H4C6, H4C8, H4C9, H4FA, HIST1H4A)
  Promoter: EF1α
  Tag / fusion protein: HaloTag (C terminal on insert)
  Cloning method: Other
  Sequencing primers: 5′ Ef1a core promoter
Terms and licenses: Academic/Nonprofit Terms; Industry Terms: Not Available to Industry
How to cite: PB-EF1-H4-HaloTag-IRES-Neo was a gift from Kazuhiro Maeshima (Addgene plasmid # 247450 ; http://n2t.net/addgene:247450 ; RRID:Addgene_247450)
