[The description below was written by a language model from this plasmid's Addgene catalogue record and pLannotate feature annotations shown in this document.]
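Description:
PB-EF1-H4-HaloTag-IRES-Neo is a mammalian expression plasmid built on the pPB-PGKNeo PiggyBac transposon backbone. It is designed to deliver a HaloTag-labelled human histone H4 into the genome of cultured cells. In E. coli it is maintained as a high-copy plasmid through a ColE1/pUC-type origin and selected with ampicillin via the β-lactamase gene. An f1 origin and remnants of a lacZα/lac promoter cloning region are also present. The automated annotation does not call the PiggyBac terminal repeats. The unannotated stretches on either side of the expression cassette, next to short fragments matched to a phage lambda protein, may be where they lie, but the feature table cannot confirm this.

The payload is a single bicistronic transcription unit. An EF-1α core promoter followed by a truncated HTLV-1 5′ LTR segment, a composite promoter arrangement, drives wild-type H4 (H4C1). The annotation tool matched this sequence to bovine H4, which fits the extreme conservation of this histone. H4 is fused at its C terminus to HaloTag, a modified dehalogenase that covalently binds chloroalkane ligands such as fluorescent dyes. Downstream, an EMCV IRES permits cap-independent translation of the Tn5 aminoglycoside phosphotransferase (NeoR/KanR) from the same mRNA, so G418 resistance is coupled to expression of the histone fusion. A short WPRE fragment and an SV40 polyadenylation signal complete the cassette.

When PiggyBac transposase is supplied alongside the plasmid, the cassette integrates at random genomic sites, allowing stable H4-Halo lines to be selected. The associated study examined nucleosome behaviour in living human cells, with this wild-type construct serving alongside mutant H4 versions.
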