Features (pLannotate 1.2.2; 20 found; start..end, strand, type, name):
     89..193     -  promoter       AmpR promoter: bla
    246..674     -  rep_origin     f1 ori (sequence partly withheld): f1 bacteriophage origin of replication; arrow indicates direction of (+) strand synthesis
    679..834     -  CDS            lacZα (fragment): LacZα fragment of β-galactosidase; lacZ fragment
    836..955     +  CDS            B (fragment): PORTL_LAMBD - Experimental evidence at protein level: Swiss-Prot protein existence level 1. Forms the portal vertex of the capsid (PubMed:6228056, PubMed:6232391). This portal plays critical roles in head assembly, genome packaging, neck/tail attachment, and genome ejection (Probable). The portal protein multimerizes as a single ring-shaped homododecamer arranged around a central channel (PubMed:6232391). Binds to the terminase subunits to form the packaging machine (PubMed:7799432). From Escherichia phage lambda (Bacteriophage lambda).
   1477..1688    +  promoter       EF-1α core promoter: core promoter for human elongation factor EF-1α
   1701..1969    +  LTR            5' LTR (truncated): truncated 5' long terminal repeat (LTR) from human T-cell leukemia virus (HTLV) type 1
   2013..2321    +  CDS            H4_BOVIN (sequence withheld): Experimental evidence at protein level: Swiss-Prot protein existence level 1. Core component of nucleosome. Nucleosomes wrap and compact DNA into chromatin, limiting DNA accessibility to the cellular machineries which require DNA as a template. Histones thereby play a central role in transcription regulation, DNA repair, DNA replication and chromosomal stability. DNA accessibility is regulated via a complex set of post-translational modifications of histones, also called histone code, and nucleosome remodeling. From Bos taurus (Bovine).
   2388..3271    +  CDS            HaloTag® (fragment): modified bacterial dehalogenase that forms covalent bonds with chloroalkane derivatives
   3421..3883    +  misc_feature   IRES: internal ribosome entry site (IRES) of the encephalomyocarditis virus (EMCV)
   3909..4703    +  CDS            NeoR/KanR: aminoglycoside phosphotransferase from Tn5; aph(3')-II (or nptII); confers resistance to neomycin, kanamycin, and G418 (Geneticin®)
   4710..4816    +  misc_feature   WPRE (fragment): woodchuck hepatitis virus posttranscriptional regulatory element
   4825..4946    +  polyA_signal   SV40 poly(A) signal: SV40 polyadenylation signal
   4964..5056    +  ncRNA          G-CSF SLDE: Accession: RF00183 - G-CSF factor stem-loop destabilising element (SLDE)
   5753..6220    +  CDS            B (fragment): PORTL_LAMBD - Experimental evidence at protein level: Swiss-Prot protein existence level 1. Forms the portal vertex of the capsid (PubMed:6228056, PubMed:6232391). This portal plays critical roles in head assembly, genome packaging, neck/tail attachment, and genome ejection (Probable). The portal protein multimerizes as a single ring-shaped homododecamer arranged around a central channel (PubMed:6232391). Binds to the terminase subunits to form the packaging machine (PubMed:7799432). From Escherichia phage lambda (Bacteriophage lambda).
   6258..6274    -  protein_bind   lac operator: The lac repressor binds to the lac operator to inhibit transcription in E. coli. This inhibition can be relieved by adding lactose or isopropyl-β-D-thiogalactopyranoside (IPTG). lac repressor encoded by lacI
   6282..6312    -  promoter       lac promoter: promoter for the E. coli lac operon
   6327..6348    -  protein_bind   CAP binding site: CAP binding activates transcription in the presence of cAMP. E. coli catabolite activator protein
   6361..6453    -  CDS            lacI (fragment): lac repressor; lacI; The lac repressor binds to the lac operator to inhibit transcription in E. coli. This inhibition can be relieved by adding lactose or isopropyl-β-D-thiogalactopyranoside (IPTG).
   6636..7224    -  rep_origin     ori: high-copy-number ColE1/pMB1/pBR322/pUC origin of replication
   7395..88      -  CDS            AmpR (across the origin): β-lactamase; bla; confers resistance to ampicillin, carbenicillin, and related antibiotics
>Addgene plasmid #247450 | PB-EF1-H4-HaloTag-IRES-Neo | addgene full sequence | sequence record 492439 | Addgene NGS Result
TCACCAGCGTTTCTGGGTGAGCAAAAACAGGAAGGCAAAATGCCGCAAAAAAGGGAATAAGGGCGACACG
GAAATGTTGAATACTCATACTCTTCCTTTTTCAATATTATTGAAGCATTTATCAGGGTTATTGTCTCATG
AGCGGATACATATTTGAATGTATTTAGAAAAATAAACAAATAGGGGTTCCGCGCACATTTCCCCGAAAAG
TGCCACCTAAATTGTAAGCGTTAATATTTTGTTAAAATTCGCGTTAAATTTTTGTTAAATCAGCTCATTT
TTTAACCAATAGGCCGAAATCGGCAAAATCCCTTATAAATCAAAAGAATAGACCGAGATAGGGT
[37 nt withheld, positions 345-381]
AAAGAACGTGGACTCCAACGTCAAAGG
[49 nt withheld, positions 409-457]
T
[91 nt withheld, positions 459-549]
G
[124 nt withheld, positions 551-674]
CCCATTCGCCATTCAGGCTGCGCAACTGTTGGGAAGGGCGATCGGTGCGGGCCTCTTCGCTATTACGCCA
GCTGGCGAAAGGGGGATGTGCTGCAAGGCGATTAAGTTGGGTAACGCCAGGGTTTTCCCAGTCACGACGT
TGTAAAACGACGGCCAGTGAGCGCGCCTCGTTCATTCACGTTTTTGAACCCGTGGAGGACGGGCAGACTC
GCGGTGCAAATGTGTTTTACAGCGTGATGGAGCAGATGAAGATGCTCGACACGCTGCAGAACACGCAGCT
AGATTAACCCTAGAAAGATAATCATATTGTGACGTACGTTAAAGATAATCATGTGTAAAATTGACGCATG
TGTTTTATCGGTCTGTATATCGAGGTTTATTTATTAATTTGAATAGATATTAAGTTTTATTATATTTACA
CTTACATACTAATAATAAATTCAACAAACAATTTATTTATGTTTATTTATTTATTAAAAAAAACAAAAAC
TCAAAATTTCTTCTATAAAGTAACAAAACTTTTATGAGGGACAGCCCCCCCCCAAAGCCCCCAGGGATGT
AATTACGTCCCTCCCCCGCTAGGGGGCAGCAGCGAGCCGCCCGGGGCTCCGCTCCGGTCCGGCGCTCCCC
CCGCATCCCCGAGCCGGCAGCGTGCGGGGACAGCCCGGGCACGGGGAAGGTGGCACGGGATCGCTTTCCT
CTGAACGCTTCTCGCTGCTCTTTGAGCCTGCAGACACCTGGGGGGATACGGGGAAAAGGCCTCCACGGCC
AAGGATCTGCGATCGCTCCGGTGCCCGTCAGTGGGCAGAGCGCACATCGCCCACAGTCCCCGAGAAGTTG
GGGGGAGGGGTCGGCAATTGAACGGGTGCCTAGAGAAGGTGGCGCGGGGTAAACTGGGAAAGTGATGTCG
TGTACTGGCTCCGCCTTTTTCCCGAGGGTGGGGGAGAACCGTATATAAGTGCAGTAGTCGCCGTGAACGT
TCTTTTTCGCAACGGGTTTGCCGCCAGAACACAGCTGAAGCTTCGAGGGGCTCGCATCTCTCCTTCACGC
GCCCGCCGCCCTACCTGAGGCCGCCATCCACGCCGGTTGAGTCGCGTTCTGCCGCCTCCCGCCTGTGGTG
CCTCCTGAACTGCGTCCGCCGTCTAGGTAAGTTTAAAGCTCAGGTCGAGACCGGGCCTTTGTCCGGCGCT
CCCTTGGAGCCTACCTAGACTCAGCCGGCTCTCCACGCTTTGCCTGACCCTGCTTGCTCAACTCTACGTC
TTTGTTTCGTTTTCTGTTCTGCGCCGTTACAGATCCAAGCTGTGACCGGCGCCTACTCTAGAGCTAGCGA
ATTTCGAG
[309 nt withheld, positions 2013-2321]
GATCCATCTGGTGGAGGTGGTTCAGGCGGAGGTGGAAGTGGAGGTGGAGGCTCTGGTGGCGGTTCCGAAA
TCGGTACTGGCTTTCCATTCGACCCCCATTATGTGGAAGTCCTGGGCGAGCGCATGCACTACGTCGATGT
TGGTCCGCGCGATGGCACCCCTGTGCTGTTCCTGCACGGTAACCCGACCTCCTCCTACGTGTGGCGCAAC
ATCATCCCGCATGTTGCACCGACCCATCGCTGCATTGCTCCAGACCTGATCGGTATGGGCAAATCCGACA
AACCAGACCTGGGTTATTTCTTCGACGACCACGTCCGCTTCATGGATGCCTTCATCGAAGCCCTGGGTCT
GGAAGAGGTCGTCCTGGTCATTCACGACTGGGGCTCCGCTCTGGGTTTCCACTGGGCCAAGCGCAATCCA
GAGCGCGTCAAAGGTATTGCATTTATGGAGTTCATCCGCCCTATCCCGACCTGGGACGAATGGCCAGAAT
TTGCCCGCGAGACCTTCCAGGCCTTCCGCACCACCGACGTCGGCCGCAAGCTGATCATCGATCAGAACGT
TTTTATCGAGGGTACGCTGCCGATGGGTGTCGTCCGCCCGCTGACTGAAGTCGAGATGGACCATTACCGC
GAGCCGTTCCTGAATCCTGTTGACCGCGAGCCACTGTGGCGCTTCCCAAACGAGCTGCCAATCGCCGGTG
AGCCAGCGAACATCGTCGCGCTGGTCGAAGAATACATGGACTGGCTGCACCAGTCCCCTGTCCCGAAGCT
GCTGTTCTGGGGCACCCCAGGCGTTCTGATCCCACCGGCCGAAGCCGCTCGCCTGGCCAAAAGCCTGCCT
AACTGCAAGGCTGTGGACATCGGCCCGGGTCTGAATCTGCTGCAAGAAGACAACCCGGACCTGATCGGCA
GCGAGATCGCGCGCTGGCTGTCTACTCTGGAGATTTCCGGTTAAGTTAATTCGAATTTAAATCGGATCCG
CGGCCGCGCCCCTCTCCCTCCCCCCCCCCTAACGTTACTGGCCGAAGCCGCTTGGAATAAGGCCGGTGTG
CGTTTGTCTATATGTTATTTTCCACCATATTGCCGTCTTTTGGCAATGTGAGGGCCCGGAAACCTGGCCC
TGTCTTCTTGACGAGCATTCCTAGGGGTCTTTCCCCTCTCGCCAAAGGAATGCAAGGTCTGTTGAATGTC
GTGAAGGAAGCAGTTCCTCTGGAAGCTTCTTGAAGACAAACAACGTCTGTAGCGACCCTTTGCAGGCAGC
GGAACCCCCCACCTGGCGACAGGTGCCTCTGCGGCCAAAAGCCACGTGTATAAGATACACCTGCAAAGGC
GGCACAACCCCAGTGCCACGTTGTGAGTTGGATAGTTGTGGAAAGAGTCAAATGGCTCTCCTCAAGCGTA
TTCAACAAGGGGCTGAAGGATGCCCAGAAGGTACCCCATTGTATGGGATCTGATCTGGGGCCTCGGTGCA
CATGCTTTACATGTGTTTAGTCGAGGTTAAAAAAACGTCTAGGCCCCCCGAACCACGGGGACGTGGTTTT
CCTTTGAAAAACACGATGATAATATGGCCACAACCATGGCGTCCGGAATGATTGAACAAGATGGATTGCA
CGCAGGTTCTCCGGCCGCTTGGGTGGAGAGGCTATTCGGCTATGACTGGGCACAACAGACAATCGGCTGC
TCTGATGCCGCCGTGTTCCGGCTGTCAGCGCAGGGGCGCCCGGTTCTTTTTGTCAAGACCGACCTGTCCG
GTGCCCTGAATGAACTGCAGGACGAGGCAGCGCGGCTATCGTGGCTGGCCGCGACGGGCGTTCCTTGCGC
AGCTGTGCTCGACGTTGTCACTGAAGCGGGAAGGGACTGGCTGCTATTGGGCGAAGTGCCGGGGCAGGAT
CTCCTGTCATCTCACCTTGCTCCTGCCGAGAAAGTATCCATCATGGCTGATGCAATGCGGCGGCTGCATA
CGCTTGATCCGGCTACCTGCCCATTCGACCACCAAGCGAAACATCGCATCGAGCGAGCACGTACTCGGAT
GGAAGCCGGTCTTGTCGATCAGGATGATCTGGACGAAGAGCATCAGGGGCTCGCGCCAGCCGAACTGTTC
GCCAGGCTCAAGGCGCGCATGCCCGACGGCGAGGATCTCGTCGTGACCCATGGCGATGCCTGCTTGCCGA
ATATCATGGTGGAAAATGGCCGCTTTTCTGGATTCATCGACTGTGGCCGGCTGGGTGTGGCGGACCGCTA
TCAGGACATAGCGTTGGCTACCCGTGATATTGCTGAAGAGCTTGGCGGCGAATGGGCTGACCGCTTCCTC
GTGCTTTACGGTATCGCCGCTCCCGATTCGCAGCGCATCGCCTTCTATCGCCTTCTTGACGAGTTCTTCT
GAGTCGACAATCAACCTCTGGATTACAAAATTTGTGAAAGATTGACTGGTATTCTTAACTATGTTGCTCC
TTTTACGCTATGTGGATACGCTGCTTTAATGCCTTTGTATCATGCGTTAACTAAACTTGTTTATTGCAGC
TTATAATGGTTACAAATAAAGCAATAGCATCACAAATTTCACAAATAAAGCATTTTTTTCACTGCATTCT
AGTTGTGGTTTGTCCAAACTCATCAATGTATCTTATCATGTCTGGAATTGACTCAAATGATGTCAATTAG
TCTATCAGAAGCTCATCTGGTCTCCCTTCCGGGGGACAAGACATCCCTGTTTAATATTTAAACAGCAGTG
TTCCCAAACTGGGTTCTTATATCCCTTGCTCTGGTCAACCAGGTTGCAGGGTTTCCTGTCCTCACAGGAA
CGAAGTCCCTAAAGAAACAGTGGCAGCCAGGTTTAGCCCCGGAATTGACTGGATTCCTTTTTTAGGGCCC
ATTGGTATGGCTTTTTCCCCGTATCCCCCCAGGTGTCTGCAGGCTCAAAGAGCAGCGAGAAGCGTTCAGA
GGAAAGCGATCCCGTGCCACCTTCCCCGTGCCCGGGCTGTCCCCGCACGCTGCCGGCTCGGGGATGCGGG
GGGAGCGCCGGACCGGAGCGGAGCCCCGGGCGGCTCGCTGCTGCCCCCTAGCGGGGGAGGGACGTAATTA
CATCCCTGGGGGCTTTGGGGGGGGGCTGTCCCTGATATCTATAACAAGAAAATATATATATAATAAGTTA
TCACGTAAGTAGAACATGAAATAACAATATAATTATCGTATGAGTTAAATCTTAAAAGTCACGTAAAAGA
TAATCATGCGTCATTTTGACTCACGCGGTCGTTATAGTTCAAAATCAGTGACACTTACCGCATTGACAAG
CACGCCTCACGGGAGCTCCAAGCGGCGACTGAGATGTCCTAAATGCACAGCGACGGATTCGCGCTATTTA
GAAAGAGAGAGCAATATTTCAAGAATGCATGCGTCAATTTTACGCAGACTATCTTTCTAGGGTTAATCTA
GCTGCATCAGGATCATATCGTCGGGTCTTTTTTCCGGCTCAGTCATCGCCCAAGCTGGCGCTATCTGGGC
ATCGGGGAGGAAGAAGCCCGTGCCTTTTCCCGCGAGGTTGAAGCGGCATGGAAAGAGTTTGCCGAGGATG
ACTGCTGCTGCATTGACGTTGAGCGAAAACGCACGTTTACCATGATGATTCGGGAAGGTGTGGCCATGCA
CGCCTTTAACGGTGAACTGTTCGTTCAGGCCACCTGGGATACCAGTTCGTCGCGGCTTTTCCGGACACAG
TTCCGGATGGTCAGCCCGAAGCGCATCAGCAACCCGAACAATACCGGCGACAGCCGGAACTGCCGTGCCG
GTGTGCAGATTAATGACAGCGGTGCGGCGCTGGGATATTACGTCAGCGAGGACGGGTATCCTGGCTGGAT
GCCGCAGAAATGGACATGGATACCCCGTGAGTTACCCGGCGGGCGCGCTTGGCGTAATCATGGTCATAGC
TGTTTCCTGTGTGAAATTGTTATCCGCTCACAATTCCACACAACATACGAGCCGGAAGCATAAAGTGTAA
AGCCTGGGGTGCCTAATGAGTGAGCTAACTCACATTAATTGCGTTGCGCTCACTGCCCGCTTTCCAGTCG
GGAAACCTGTCGTGCCAGCTGCATTAATGAATCGGCCAACGCGCGGGGAGAGGCGGTTTGCGTATTGGGC
GCTCTTCCGCTTCCTCGCTCACTGACTCGCTGCGCTCGGTCGTTCGGCTGCGGCGAGCGGTATCAGCTCA
CTCAAAGGCGGTAATACGGTTATCCACAGAATCAGGGGATAACGCAGGAAAGAACATGTGAGCAAAAGGC
CAGCAAAAGGCCAGGAACCGTAAAAAGGCCGCGTTGCTGGCGTTTTTCCATAGGCTCCGCCCCCCTGACG
AGCATCACAAAAATCGACGCTCAAGTCAGAGGTGGCGAAACCCGACAGGACTATAAAGATACCAGGCGTT
TCCCCCTGGAAGCTCCCTCGTGCGCTCTCCTGTTCCGACCCTGCCGCTTACCGGATACCTGTCCGCCTTT
CTCCCTTCGGGAAGCGTGGCGCTTTCTCATAGCTCACGCTGTAGGTATCTCAGTTCGGTGTAGGTCGTTC
GCTCCAAGCTGGGCTGTGTGCACGAACCCCCCGTTCAGCCCGACCGCTGCGCCTTATCCGGTAACTATCG
TCTTGAGTCCAACCCGGTAAGACACGACTTATCGCCACTGGCAGCAGCCACTGGTAACAGGATTAGCAGA
GCGAGGTATGTAGGCGGTGCTACAGAGTTCTTGAAGTGGTGGCCTAACTACGGCTACACTAGAAGAACAG
TATTTGGTATCTGCGCTCTGCTGAAGCCAGTTACCTTCGGAAAAAGAGTTGGTAGCTCTTGATCCGGCAA
ACAAACCACCGCTGGTAGCGGTGGTTTTTTTGTTTGCAAGCAGCAGATTACGCGCAGAAAAAAAGGATCT
CAAGAAGATCCTTTGATCTTTTCTACGGGGTCTGACGCTCAGTGGAACGAAAACTCACGTTAAGGGATTT
TGGTCATGAGATTATCAAAAAGGATCTTCACCTAGATCCTTTTAAATTAAAAATGAAGTTTTAAATCAAT
CTAAAGTATATATGAGTAAACTTGGTCTGACAGTTACCAATGCTTAATCAGTGAGGCACCTATCTCAGCG
ATCTGTCTATTTCGTTCATCCATAGTTGCCTGACTCCCCGTCGTGTAGATAACTACGATACGGGAGGGCT
TACCATCTGGCCCCAGTGCTGCAATGATACCGCGAGACCCACGCTCACCGGCTCCAGATTTATCAGCAAT
AAACCAGCCAGCCGGAAGGGCCGAGCGCAGAAGTGGTCCTGCAACTTTATCCGCCTCCATCCAGTCTATT
AATTGTTGCCGGGAAGCTAGAGTAAGTAGTTCGCCAGTTAATAGTTTGCGCAACGTTGTTGCCATTGCTA
CAGGCATCGTGGTGTCACGCTCGTCGTTTGGTATGGCTTCATTCAGCTCCGGTTCCCAACGATCAAGGCG
AGTTACATGATCCCCCATGTTGTGCAAAAAAGCGGTTAGCTCCTTCGGTCCTCCGATCGTTGTCAGAAGT
AAGTTGGCCGCAGTGTTATCACTCATGGTTATGGCAGCACTGCATAATTCTCTTACTGTCATGCCATCCG
TAAGATGCTTTTCTGTGACTGGTGAGTACTCAACCAAGTCATTCTGAGAATAGTGTATGCGGCGACCGAG
TTGCTCTTGCCCGGCGTCAATACGGGATAATACCGCGCCACATAGCAGAACTTTAAAAGTGCTCATCATT
GGAAAACGTTCTTCGGGGCGAAAACTCTCAAGGATCTTACCGCTGTTGAGATCCAGTTCGATGTAACCCA
CTCGTGCACCCAACTGATCTTCAGCATCTTTTACTT
